>Addgene plasmid #50669 | p2NG | depositor full sequence | sequence record 75830 | p2NG sequence 3058 bps
CTAAATTGTAAGCGTTAATATTTTGTTAAAATTCGCGTTAAATTTTTGTTAAATCAGCTCATTTTTTAAC
CAATAGGCCGAAATCGGCAAAATCCCTTATAAATCAAAAGAATAGACCGAGATAGGGT
[37 nt withheld, positions 129-165]
AAAGAACGTGGACTCCAACGTCAAAGG
[49 nt withheld, positions 193-241]
T
[91 nt withheld, positions 243-333]
G
[124 nt withheld, positions 335-458]
CCCATTCGCCATTCAGGCTGCGCAACTGTTGGGAAGGGCGATCGGTGCGGGCCTCTTCGCTATTACGCCA
GCTGGCGAAAGGGGGATGTGCTGCAAGGCGATTAAGTTGGGTAACGCCAGGGTTTTCCCAGTCACGACGT
TGTAAAACGACGGCCAGTGAGCGCGCGTAATACGACTCACTATAGGGCGAATTGGGTACCGGGCCCCCCC
TCGAGGTCGACGGTATCGATAAGCTTGGGTCTCGGACCCCCGAACAGGTTGTCGCTATTGCTAGTAACGG
CGGAGGCAAACAGGCGCTGGAAACAGTTCAGCGCCTCTTGCCGGTCTTGTGTCAGGCCCACGGCCTGACG
GAGACCGGGATCCACTAGTTCTAGAGCGGCCGCCACCGCGGTGGAGCTCCAGCTTTTGTTCCCTTTAGTG
AGGGTTAATTGCGCGCTTGGCGTAATCATGGTCATAGCTGTTTCCTGTGTGAAATTGTTATCCGCTCACA
ATTCCACACAACATACGAGCCGGAAGCATAAAGTGTAAAGCCTGGGGTGCCTAATGAGTGAGCTAACTCA
CATTAATTGCGTTGCGCTCACTGCCCGCTTTCCAGTCGGGAAACCTGTCGTGCCAGCTGCATTAATGAAT
CGGCCAACGCGCGGGGAGAGGCGGTTTGCGTATTGGGCGCTCTTCCGCTTCCTCGCTCACTGACTCGCTG
CGCTCGGTCGTTCGGCTGCGGCGAGCGGTATCAGCTCACTCAAAGGCGGTAATACGGTTATCCACAGAAT
CAGGGGATAACGCAGGAAAGAACATGTGAGCAAAAGGCCAGCAAAAGGCCAGGAACCGTAAAAAGGCCGC
GTTGCTGGCGTTTTTCCATAGGCTCCGCCCCCCTGACGAGCATCACAAAAATCGACGCTCAAGTCAGAGG
TGGCGAAACCCGACAGGACTATAAAGATACCAGGCGTTTCCCCCTGGAAGCTCCCTCGTGCGCTCTCCTG
TTCCGACCCTGCCGCTTACCGGATACCTGTCCGCCTTTCTCCCTTCGGGAAGCGTGGCGCTTTCTCATAG
CTCACGCTGTAGGTATCTCAGTTCGGTGTAGGTCGTTCGCTCCAAGCTGGGCTGTGTGCACGAACCCCCC
GTTCAGCCCGACCGCTGCGCCTTATCCGGTAACTATCGTCTTGAGTCCAACCCGGTAAGACACGACTTAT
CGCCACTGGCAGCAGCCACTGGTAACAGGATTAGCAGAGCGAGGTATGTAGGCGGTGCTACAGAGTTCTT
GAAGTGGTGGCCTAACTACGGCTACACTAGAAGGACAGTATTTGGTATCTGCGCTCTGCTGAAGCCAGTT
ACCTTCGGAAAAAGAGTTGGTAGCTCTTGATCCGGCAAACAAACCACCGCTGGTAGCGGTGGTTTTTTTG
TTTGCAAGCAGCAGATTACGCGCAGAAAAAAAGGATCTCAAGAAGATCCTTTGATCTTTTCTACGGGGTC
TGACGCTCAGTGGAACGAAAACTCACGTTAAGGGATTTTGGTCATGAGATTATCAAAAAGGATCTTCACC
TAGATCCTTTTAAATTAAAAATGAAGTTTTAAATCAATCTAAAGTATATATGAGTAAACTTGGTCTGACA
GTTACCAATGCTTAATCAGTGAGGCACCTATCTCAGCGATCTGTCTATTTCGTTCATCCATAGTTGCCTG
ACTCCCCGTCGTGTAGATAACTACGATACGGGAGGGCTTACCATCTGGCCCCAGTGCTGCAATGATACCG
CGGCTGCCACGCTCACCGGCTCCAGATTTATCAGCAATAAACCAGCCAGCCGGAAGGGCCGAGCGCAGAA
GTGGTCCTGCAACTTTATCCGCCTCCATCCAGTCTATTAATTGTTGCCGGGAAGCTAGAGTAAGTAGTTC
GCCAGTTAATAGTTTGCGCAACGTTGTTGCCATTGCTACAGGCATCGTGGTGTCACGCTCGTCGTTTGGT
ATGGCTTCATTCAGCTCCGGTTCCCAACGATCAAGGCGAGTTACATGATCCCCCATGTTGTGCAAAAAAG
CGGTTAGCTCCTTCGGTCCTCCGATCGTTGTCAGAAGTAAGTTGGCCGCAGTGTTATCACTCATGGTTAT
GGCAGCACTGCATAATTCTCTTACTGTCATGCCATCCGTAAGATGCTTTTCTGTGACTGGTGAGTACTCA
ACCAAGTCATTCTGAGAATAGTGTATGCGGCGACCGAGTTGCTCTTGCCCGGCGTCAATACGGGATAATA
CCGCGCCACATAGCAGAACTTTAAAAGTGCTCATCATTGGAAAACGTTCTTCGGGGCGAAAACTCTCAAG
GATCTTACCGCTGTTGAGATCCAGTTCGATGTAACCCACTCGTGCACCCAACTGATCTTCAGCATCTTTT
ACTTTCACCAGCGTTTCTGGGTGAGCAAAAACAGGAAGGCAAAATGCCGCAAAAAAGGGAATAAGGGCGA
CACGGAAATGTTGAATACTCATACTCTTCCTTTTTCAATATTATTGAAGCATTTATCAGGGTTATTGTCT
CATGAGCGGATACATATTTGAATGTATTTAGAAAAATAAACAAATAGGGGTTCCGCGCACATTTCCCCGA
AAAGTGCCAC
Features (pLannotate 1.2.2; 13 found; start..end, strand, type, name):
     30..458     -  rep_origin     f1 ori (sequence partly withheld): f1 bacteriophage origin of replication; arrow indicates direction of (+) strand synthesis
    463..618     -  CDS            lacZα (fragment): LacZα fragment of β-galactosidase; lacZ fragment
    626..644     +  promoter       T7 promoter: promoter for bacteriophage T7 RNA polymerase
    653..695     -  misc_feature   MCS (fragment): pBluescript multiple cloning site
    815..857     -  misc_feature   MCS (fragment): pBluescript multiple cloning site
    870..888     -  promoter       T3 promoter: promoter for bacteriophage T3 RNA polymerase
    933..949     -  protein_bind   lac operator: The lac repressor binds to the lac operator to inhibit transcription in E. coli. This inhibition can be relieved by adding lactose or isopropyl-β-D-thiogalactopyranoside (IPTG). lac repressor encoded by lacI
    957..987     -  promoter       lac promoter: promoter for the E. coli lac operon
   1002..1023    -  protein_bind   CAP binding site: CAP binding activates transcription in the presence of cAMP. E. coli catabolite activator protein
   1036..1128    -  CDS            lacI (fragment): lac repressor; lacI; The lac repressor binds to the lac operator to inhibit transcription in E. coli. This inhibition can be relieved by adding lactose or isopropyl-β-D-thiogalactopyranoside (IPTG).
   1311..1899    -  rep_origin     ori: high-copy-number ColE1/pMB1/pBR322/pUC origin of replication
   2070..2930    -  CDS            AmpR: β-lactamase; bla; confers resistance to ampicillin, carbenicillin, and related antibiotics
   2931..3035    -  promoter       AmpR promoter: bla
