[The description below was written by a language model from this plasmid's Addgene catalogue record and pLannotate feature annotations shown in this document.]
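Description:
p2NG is a small (about 3.1 kb) TALE repeat module plasmid built on a pBluescript-type (pBSK) cloning backbone in which the native BsaI site has been disrupted. It is propagated in E. coli as a high-copy plasmid through its ColE1/pUC-type origin and selected with ampicillin via the β-lactamase gene and its own promoter. An f1 phage origin is also present, a standard pBluescript feature that allows single-stranded DNA production.

The payload is a single TALE DNA-binding repeat, recorded as derived from Xanthomonas oryzae, designated "repeat 2NG": it is the second-position repeat in a modular assembly scheme and carries NG as its repeat-variable diresidue, the RVD conventionally used to recognise thymine. The automated feature table does not annotate the repeat itself, but it shows the pBluescript multiple cloning site split into two fragments with an unannotated gap of roughly 120 bp between them, which is consistent with the insert sitting there, flanked by the T7 and T3 promoters and interrupting the lacZα region downstream of the lac promoter and operator. These flanking elements are backbone remnants useful mainly for sequencing rather than for expression.

The plasmid is not an expression construct. It serves as one building block in a library of position- and RVD-specific modules that are combined to assemble custom TALE arrays for TALENs. Removal of the backbone BsaI site suggests a Golden Gate-style, type IIS enzyme-based assembly, although the record lists the cloning method as unknown. The associated work concerns how patterned non-RVD variation among repeats improves TALEN activity.
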