Addgene plasmid #50669: p2NG
Purpose: Contains second TALE repeat harboring NG as RVD
Depositing lab: Takashi Yamamoto. Depositing organization: Hiroshima University. Publication: Repeating pattern of non-RVD variations in DNA-binding modules enhances TALEN activity. Sakuma T, Ochiai H, Kaneko T, Mashimo T, Tokumasu D, Sakane Y, Suzuki K, Miyamoto T, Sakamoto N, Matsuura S, Yamamoto T. Sci Rep. 2013 Nov 29;3:3379. doi: 10.1038/srep03379. PubMed 24287550.
Backbone
  Vector backbone: pBSK
  Modifications to backbone: BsaI site was disrupted
  Vector type: TALEN
Growth in bacteria
  Bacterial resistance: Ampicillin, 100 μg/mL
  Growth temperature: 37°C
  Growth strain: XL1 Blue
  Copy number: High Copy
Gene/Insert
  Gene/Insert name: repeat 2NG
  Species: Xanthamonas oryzae
  Cloning method: Unknown
  Sequencing primers: 5′ TAATACGACTCACTATAGGG
Terms and licenses: Academic/Nonprofit Terms; Industry Terms: Not Available to Industry
How to cite: p2NG was a gift from Takashi Yamamoto (Addgene plasmid # 50669 ; http://n2t.net/addgene:50669 ; RRID:Addgene_50669)
