>Addgene plasmid #50669 | p2NG | addgene partial sequence | sequence record 79192 | M13pUC-fwd 5'-CCCAGTCACGACGTTGTAAAACG-3'
CGAGGTCGACGGTATCGATAAGCTTGGGTCTCGGACCCCCGAACAGGTTGTCGCTATTGCTAGTAACGGC
GGAGGCAAACAGGCGCTGGAAACAGTTCAGCGCCTCTTGCCGGTCTTGTGTCAGGCCCACGGCCTGACGG
AGACCGGGATCCACTAGTTCTAGAGCGGCCGCCACCGCGGTGGAGCTCCAGCTTTTGTTCCCTTTAGTGA
GGGTTAATTGCGCGCTTGGCGTAATCATGGTCATAGCTGTTTCCTGTGTGAAATTGTTATCCGCTCACAA
TTCCACACAACATACGAGCCGGAAGCATAAAGTGTAAAGCCTGGGGTGCCTAATGAGTGAGCTAACTCAC
ATTAATTGCGTTGCGCTCACTGCCCGCTTTCCAGTCGGGAAACCTGTCGTGCCAGCTGCATTAATGAATC
GGCCAACGCGCGGGGAGAGGCGGTTTGCGTATTGGGCGCTCTTCCGCTTCCTCGCTCACTGACTCGCTGC
GCTCGGTCGTTCGGCTGCGGCGAGCGGTATCAGCTCACTCAAAGGCGGTAATACGGTTATCCACAGAATC
AGGGGATAACGCAGGAAAGAACATGTGAGCAAAAGGCCAGCAAAAGGCCAGGAACCGTAAAAAGGCCGCG
TTGCTGGCGTTTTTCCATAGGCTCCGCCCCCCTGACGAGCATCACAAAAATCGACGCTCAAGTCAGAGGT
GGCGAAACCCGACAGGACTATAAAGATACCAGGCGTTTCCCCCTGGAAGCTCCCTCGTGCGCTCTCCTGT
TCCGACCCTGCCGCTTACCGGATACCTGTCCGCCTTTCTCCCTTCGGGAAGCGTGGCGCTTTCTCATAGC
TCACGCTGTA
